Addgene plasmid #86222: Rab21 cds in pGem-T Easy
Purpose: Can be used for in situ hybridisation or other purposes
Depositing lab: Rob Parton. Depositing organization: University of Queensland, Institute for Molecular Bioscience. Publication: A plasmid library of full-length zebrafish rab proteins for in vivo cell biology. Hall TE, Martel N, Lo HP, Xiong Z, Parton RG. Cell Logist. 2017 Mar 1;7(1):e1301151. doi: 10.1080/21592799.2017.1301151. eCollection 2017. PubMed 28396820.
Backbone
  Vector backbone: pGemT easy
  Vector type: in situ probe/other
Growth in bacteria
  Bacterial resistance: Ampicillin, 100 μg/mL
  Growth temperature: 37°C
  Growth strain: DH5alpha
  Copy number: High Copy
Gene/Insert
  Gene/Insert name: Rab21
  Species: D. rerio (zebrafish)
Terms and licenses: Academic/Nonprofit Terms; Industry Terms: Not Available to Industry
How to cite: Rab21 cds in pGem-T Easy was a gift from Rob Parton (Addgene plasmid # 86222 ; http://n2t.net/addgene:86222 ; RRID:Addgene_86222)
