[The description below was written by a language model from this plasmid's Addgene catalogue record and pLannotate feature annotations shown in this document.]
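Description:
Rab21 cds in pGem-T Easy is a small (about 3.7 kb) bacterial cloning plasmid carrying the coding sequence of zebrafish (Danio rerio) Rab21 in the pGEM-T Easy TA-cloning backbone. It belongs to a library of full-length zebrafish rab clones and is catalogued as an in situ probe template. The plasmid is propagated in E. coli at high copy from a ColE1/pUC-type origin and is selected with ampicillin through the β-lactamase gene and its native promoter. An f1 phage origin is also present, which in principle allows production of single-stranded DNA. The lac promoter and operator, CAP binding site and lacZα fragments are remnants of the backbone's blue/white screening cassette, which the insert interrupts.

The insert is annotated by homology to mouse Rab21, a small GTPase that controls membrane trafficking, including the endosomal internalisation and recycling of integrins. It sits in the multiple cloning region between opposing bacteriophage promoters, SP6 on one side and T7 on the other. In the annotated orientation the coding sequence lies on the same strand as the T7 promoter. Transcription from T7 should therefore yield sense RNA, and transcription from SP6 should yield the antisense strand needed for an in situ hybridisation riboprobe. This inference comes from the feature table only and is not stated by the depositor. The short hit to a hornet peptide next to the SP6 promoter is most likely a spurious match to polylinker sequence. No eukaryotic promoter, tag or reporter is annotated, so the plasmid serves as a template for in vitro transcription and as a source of the Rab21 coding sequence for subcloning, not as an expression vector.
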