Features (pLannotate 1.2.2; 14 found; start..end, strand, type, name):
    133..183     -  misc_feature   bom (fragment): basis of mobility region from pBR322
    210..314     +  promoter       AmpR promoter: bla
    315..1175    +  CDS            AmpR: β-lactamase; bla; confers resistance to ampicillin, carbenicillin, and related antibiotics
   1346..1934    +  rep_origin     ori: high-copy-number ColE1/pMB1/pBR322/pUC origin of replication
   2117..2209    +  CDS            lacI (fragment): lac repressor; lacI; The lac repressor binds to the lac operator to inhibit transcription in E. coli. This inhibition can be relieved by adding lactose or isopropyl-β-D-thiogalactopyranoside (IPTG).
   2222..2243    +  protein_bind   CAP binding site: CAP binding activates transcription in the presence of cAMP. E. coli catabolite activator protein
   2258..2288    +  promoter       lac promoter: promoter for the E. coli lac operon
   2296..2312    +  protein_bind   lac operator: The lac repressor binds to the lac operator to inhibit transcription in E. coli. This inhibition can be relieved by adding lactose or isopropyl-β-D-thiogalactopyranoside (IPTG). lac repressor encoded by lacI
   2354..2372    +  promoter       SP6 promoter: promoter for bacteriophage SP6 RNA polymerase
   2384..2446    +  CDS            VESPI_VESMG (fragment): Experimental evidence at protein level: Swiss-Prot protein existence level 1. Shows contractile activity on isolated ileum smooth muscle. From Vespa magnifica (Hornet).
   2459..3091    -  CDS            Rab21: RAB21_MOUSE - Experimental evidence at protein level: Swiss-Prot protein existence level 1. Small GTPase involved in membrane trafficking control (PubMed:16754960, PubMed:18804435). Regulates integrin internalization and recycling, but does not influence the traffic of endosomally translocated receptors in general (PubMed:16754960). As a result, may regulate cell adhesion and migration (PubMed:16754960). During the mitosis of adherent cells, controls the endosomal trafficking of integrins which is required for the successful completion of cytokinesis (PubMed:18804435). Involved in neurite grow
   3166..3184    -  promoter       T7 promoter: promoter for bacteriophage T7 RNA polymerase
   3187..3344    +  CDS            lacZα (fragment): LacZα fragment of β-galactosidase; lacZ fragment
   3348..105     +  rep_origin     f1 ori (across the origin) (sequence partly withheld): f1 bacteriophage origin of replication; arrow indicates direction of (+) strand synthesis
>Addgene plasmid #86222 | Rab21 cds in pGem-T Easy | depositor full sequence | sequence record 173826 | Rab21 cds in pGem-T Easy sequence 3671 bps
CACTCAACCCTATCTCGGTCTATTCTTTTGATTTATAAGGGATTTTGCCGATTTCGGCCTATTGGTTAAA
AAATGAGCTGATTTAACAAAAATTTAACGCGAATTTTAACAAAATATTAACGCTTACAATTTCCTGATGC
GGTATTTTCTCCTTACGCATCTGTGCGGTATTTCACACCGCATCAGGTGGCACTTTTCGGGGAAATGTGC
GCGGAACCCCTATTTGTTTATTTTTCTAAATACATTCAAATATGTATCCGCTCATGAGACAATAACCCTG
ATAAATGCTTCAATAATATTGAAAAAGGAAGAGTATGAGTATTCAACATTTCCGTGTCGCCCTTATTCCC
TTTTTTGCGGCATTTTGCCTTCCTGTTTTTGCTCACCCAGAAACGCTGGTGAAAGTAAAAGATGCTGAAG
ATCAGTTGGGTGCACGAGTGGGTTACATCGAACTGGATCTCAACAGCGGTAAGATCCTTGAGAGTTTTCG
CCCCGAAGAACGTTTTCCAATGATGAGCACTTTTAAAGTTCTGCTATGTGGCGCGGTATTATCCCGTATT
GACGCCGGGCAAGAGCAACTCGGTCGCCGCATACACTATTCTCAGAATGACTTGGTTGAGTACTCACCAG
TCACAGAAAAGCATCTTACGGATGGCATGACAGTAAGAGAATTATGCAGTGCTGCCATAACCATGAGTGA
TAACACTGCGGCCAACTTACTTCTGACAACGATCGGAGGACCGAAGGAGCTAACCGCTTTTTTGCACAAC
ATGGGGGATCATGTAACTCGCCTTGATCGTTGGGAACCGGAGCTGAATGAAGCCATACCAAACGACGAGC
GTGACACCACGATGCCTGTAGCAATGGCAACAACGTTGCGCAAACTATTAACTGGCGAACTACTTACTCT
AGCTTCCCGGCAACAATTAATAGACTGGATGGAGGCGGATAAAGTTGCAGGACCACTTCTGCGCTCGGCC
CTTCCGGCTGGCTGGTTTATTGCTGATAAATCTGGAGCCGGTGAGCGTGGGTCTCGCGGTATCATTGCAG
CACTGGGGCCAGATGGTAAGCCCTCCCGTATCGTAGTTATCTACACGACGGGGAGTCAGGCAACTATGGA
TGAACGAAATAGACAGATCGCTGAGATAGGTGCCTCACTGATTAAGCATTGGTAACTGTCAGACCAAGTT
TACTCATATATACTTTAGATTGATTTAAAACTTCATTTTTAATTTAAAAGGATCTAGGTGAAGATCCTTT
TTGATAATCTCATGACCAAAATCCCTTAACGTGAGTTTTCGTTCCACTGAGCGTCAGACCCCGTAGAAAA
GATCAAAGGATCTTCTTGAGATCCTTTTTTTCTGCGCGTAATCTGCTGCTTGCAAACAAAAAAACCACCG
CTACCAGCGGTGGTTTGTTTGCCGGATCAAGAGCTACCAACTCTTTTTCCGAAGGTAACTGGCTTCAGCA
GAGCGCAGATACCAAATACTGTTCTTCTAGTGTAGCCGTAGTTAGGCCACCACTTCAAGAACTCTGTAGC
ACCGCCTACATACCTCGCTCTGCTAATCCTGTTACCAGTGGCTGCTGCCAGTGGCGATAAGTCGTGTCTT
ACCGGGTTGGACTCAAGACGATAGTTACCGGATAAGGCGCAGCGGTCGGGCTGAACGGGGGGTTCGTGCA
CACAGCCCAGCTTGGAGCGAACGACCTACACCGAACTGAGATACCTACAGCGTGAGCTATGAGAAAGCGC
CACGCTTCCCGAAGGGAGAAAGGCGGACAGGTATCCGGTAAGCGGCAGGGTCGGAACAGGAGAGCGCACG
AGGGAGCTTCCAGGGGGAAACGCCTGGTATCTTTATAGTCCTGTCGGGTTTCGCCACCTCTGACTTGAGC
GTCGATTTTTGTGATGCTCGTCAGGGGGGCGGAGCCTATGGAAAAACGCCAGCAACGCGGCCTTTTTACG
GTTCCTGGCCTTTTGCTGGCCTTTTGCTCACATGTTCTTTCCTGCGTTATCCCCTGATTCTGTGGATAAC
CGTATTACCGCCTTTGAGTGAGCTGATACCGCTCGCCGCAGCCGAACGACCGAGCGCAGCGAGTCAGTGA
GCGAGGAAGCGGAAGAGCGCCCAATACGCAAACCGCCTCTCCCCGCGCGTTGGCCGATTCATTAATGCAG
CTGGCACGACAGGTTTCCCGACTGGAAAGCGGGCAGTGAGCGCAACGCAATTAATGTGAGTTAGCTCACT
CATTAGGCACCCCAGGCTTTACACTTTATGCTTCCGGCTCGTATGTTGTGTGGAATTGTGAGCGGATAAC
AATTTCACACAGGAAACAGCTATGACCATGATTACGCCAAGCTATTTAGGTGACACTATAGAATACTCAA
GCTATGCATCCAACGCGTTGGGAGCTCTCCCATATGGTCGACCTGCAGGCGGCCGCGAATTCACTAGTGA
TTGTTTTAGCCGGATGTGCAACAGCCTCCGGCTGGGACGGCGGCCTGCGGCTCATCATCCACAATCTGTA
CACCCCTCCGGCCTGTGCTGCTGTTACTGGCTCCGTTCCCCCTCGACCGCTCCTCCAGCTGAGCTGTCTC
CATCATGCGTTTACACAGGTCCAGAAACAGCTCCTCGATGCCTTTGTTTAATTTGGCGGATGTGTGATAG
TGTTTCGCTCCAACTGACTCTGCATACCCCTCTGCTTCCTCGACTGAAACATGCCGCTCTTTTTCAAGGT
CTATTTTATTGCCTACTATACATAAACAGATTTCATTCCCCAACATTTTCCTTAATTCTTTCACCCAGTT
CTTCACCTTCTGAAAAGAGTCCTCATCTGTGACGTCGTACACCAATATCGCGCCGTTGGAATCTCTGTAG
TAGATGGGCCCAAGGGCATGAAAACGCTCCTGACCAGCCGTATCCCATATAGCCAGATTTACTCTCTTTC
CTGTTATGTTGAGCTTCTTTGTGAGGAACGATGCCTGAAGCGTGGTGATGTGTTTGTCGTTGAATTTGTT
CTCGCAGTATCGCAGAACCAGGGATGTTTTCCCGACGCAACCCTCGCCCAGCAGCACCACCTTGAACGAG
TACGTCTTCCCTCCAGCCGCCGCCATAATCGAATTCCCGCGGCCGCCATGGCGGCCGGGAGCATGCGACG
TCGGGCCCAATTCGCCCTATAGTGAGTCGTATTACAATTCACTGGCCGTCGTTTTACAACGTCGTGACTG
GGAAAACCCTGGCGTTACCCAACTTAATCGCCTTGCAGCACATCCCCCTTTCGCCAGCTGGCGTAATAGC
GAAGAGGCCCGCACCGATCGCCCTTCCCAACAGTTGCGCAGCCTGAATGGCGAATGG
[124 nt withheld, positions 3348-3471]
C
[91 nt withheld, positions 3473-3563]
A
[49 nt withheld, positions 3565-3613]
CCTTTGACGTTGGAGTCCACGTTCTTTAATAGTGGACTCTTGTTCCAAACTGGAACAA
